>Addgene plasmid #109053 | pXR003: CasRx gRNA cloning backbone | addgene full sequence | sequence record 247622 | Addgene NGS Result
GCTAGCGAGGGCCTATTTCCCATGATTCCTTCATATTTGCATATACGATACAAGGCTGTTAGAGAGATAA
TTGGAATTAATTTGACTGTAAACACAAAGATATTAGTACAAAATACGTGACGTAGAAAGTAATAATTTCT
TGGGTAGTTTGCAGTTTTAAAATTATGTTTTAAAATGGACTATCATATGCTTACCGTAACTTGAAAGTAT
TTCGATTTCTTGGCTTTATATATCTTGTGGAAAGGACGAAACACCGAACCCCTACCAACTGGTCGGGGTT
TGAAACGGGTCTTCGAGAAGACCTTTTTTTTGAATTCTGATGCGGTATTTTCTCCTTACGCATCTGTGCG
GTATTTCACACCGCATA
[95 nt withheld, positions 368-462]
T
[46 nt withheld, positions 464-509]
C
[141 nt withheld, positions 511-651]
CCTTTGACGTTGGAGTCCACGTTCTTT
[37 nt withheld, positions 679-715]
ACTCTATCTCGGGCTATTCTTTTGATTTATAAGGGATTTTGCCGATTTCGGTCTATTGGTTAAAAAATGA
GCTGATTTAACAAAAATTTAACGCGAATTTTAACAAAATATTAACGTTTACAATTTTATGGTGCACTCTC
AGTACAATCTGCTCTGATGCCGCATAGTTAAGCCAGCCCCGACACCCGCCAACACCCGCTGACGCGCCCT
GACGGGCTTGTCTGCTCCCGGCATCCGCTTACAGACAAGCTGTGACCGTCTCCGGGAGCTGCATGTGTCA
GAGGTTTTCACCGTCATCACCGAAACGCGCGAGACGAAAGGGCCTCGTGATACGCCTATTTTTATAGGTT
AATGTCATGATAATAATGGTTTCTTAGACGTCAGGTGGCACTTTTCGGGGAAATGTGCGCGGAACCCCTA
TTTGTTTATTTTTCTAAATACATTCAAATATGTATCCGCTCATGAGACAATAACCCTGATAAATGCTTCA
ATAATATTGAAAAAGGAAGAGTATGAGTATTCAACATTTCCGTGTCGCCCTTATTCCCTTTTTTGCGGCA
TTTTGCCTTCCTGTTTTTGCTCACCCAGAAACGCTGGTGAAAGTAAAAGATGCTGAAGATCAGTTGGGTG
CACGAGTGGGTTACATCGAACTGGATCTCAACAGCGGTAAGATCCTTGAGAGTTTTCGCCCCGAAGAACG
TTTTCCAATGATGAGCACTTTTAAAGTTCTGCTATGTGGCGCGGTATTATCCCGTATTGACGCCGGGCAA
GAGCAACTCGGTCGCCGCATACACTATTCTCAGAATGACTTGGTTGAGTACTCACCAGTCACAGAAAAGC
ATCTTACGGATGGCATGACAGTAAGAGAATTATGCAGTGCTGCCATAACCATGAGTGATAACACTGCGGC
CAACTTACTTCTGACAACGATCGGAGGACCGAAGGAGCTAACCGCTTTTTTGCACAACATGGGGGATCAT
GTAACTCGCCTTGATCGTTGGGAACCGGAGCTGAATGAAGCCATACCAAACGACGAGCGTGACACCACGA
TGCCTGTAGCAATGGCAACAACGTTGCGCAAACTATTAACTGGCGAACTACTTACTCTAGCTTCCCGGCA
ACAATTAATAGACTGGATGGAGGCGGATAAAGTTGCAGGACCACTTCTGCGCTCGGCCCTTCCGGCTGGC
TGGTTTATTGCTGATAAATCTGGAGCCGGTGAGCGTGGAAGCCGCGGTATCATTGCAGCACTGGGGCCAG
ATGGTAAGCCCTCCCGTATCGTAGTTATCTACACGACGGGGAGTCAGGCAACTATGGATGAACGAAATAG
ACAGATCGCTGAGATAGGTGCCTCACTGATTAAGCATTGGTAACTGTCAGACCAAGTTTACTCATATATA
CTTTAGATTGATTTAAAACTTCATTTTTAATTTAAAAGGATCTAGGTGAAGATCCTTTTTGATAATCTCA
TGACCAAAATCCCTTAACGTGAGTTTTCGTTCCACTGAGCGTCAGACCCCGTAGAAAAGATCAAAGGATC
TTCTTGAGATCCTTTTTTTCTGCGCGTAATCTGCTGCTTGCAAACAAAAAAACCACCGCTACCAGCGGTG
GTTTGTTTGCCGGATCAAGAGCTACCAACTCTTTTTCCGAAGGTAACTGGCTTCAGCAGAGCGCAGATAC
CAAATACTGTTCTTCTAGTGTAGCCGTAGTTAGGCCACCACTTCAAGAACTCTGTAGCACCGCCTACATA
CCTCGCTCTGCTAATCCTGTTACCAGTGGCTGCTGCCAGTGGCGATAAGTCGTGTCTTACCGGGTTGGAC
TCAAGACGATAGTTACCGGATAAGGCGCAGCGGTCGGGCTGAACGGGGGGTTCGTGCACACAGCCCAGCT
TGGAGCGAACGACCTACACCGAACTGAGATACCTACAGCGTGAGCTATGAGAAAGCGCCACGCTTCCCGA
AGGGAGAAAGGCGGACAGGTATCCGGTAAGCGGCAGGGTCGGAACAGGAGAGCGCACGAGGGAGCTTCCA
GGGGGAAACGCCTGGTATCTTTATAGTCCTGTCGGGTTTCGCCACCTCTGACTTGAGCGTCGATTTTTGT
GATGCTCGTCAGGGGGGCGGAGCCTATGGAAAAACGCCAGCAACGCGGCCTTTTTACGGTTCCTGGCCTT
TTGCTGGCCTTTTGCTCA
Features (pLannotate 1.2.2; 9 found; start..end, strand, type, name):
      7..247     +  promoter       U6 promoter: RNA polymerase III promoter for human U6 snRNA
    257..286     +  misc_RNA       RfxCas13d DR30: 5' processed 30-base direct repeat for an RfxCas13d gRNA (Konermann et al., 2018)
    317..367     -  misc_feature   bom (fragment): basis of mobility region from pBR322
    386..841     +  rep_origin     f1 ori (sequence partly withheld): f1 bacteriophage origin of replication; arrow indicates direction of (+) strand synthesis
    842..891     -  misc_feature   bom (fragment): basis of mobility region from pBR322
    993..1028    -  CDS            rop (fragment): Rop protein, which maintains plasmids at low copy number; rop
   1123..1227    +  promoter       AmpR promoter: bla
   1228..2088    +  CDS            AmpR: β-lactamase; bla; confers resistance to ampicillin, carbenicillin, and related antibiotics
   2259..2847    +  rep_origin     ori: high-copy-number ColE1/pMB1/pBR322/pUC origin of replication
