[The description below was written by a language model from this plasmid's Addgene catalogue record and pLannotate feature annotations shown in this document.]
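Description:
pXR003 is an empty guide RNA cloning backbone for the RNA-targeting type VI-D CRISPR effector CasRx (RfxCas13d), built by inserting a guide expression cassette into a pUC19-derived plasmid. It is a small construct of about 2.9 kb, intended for expression in mammalian cells after delivery as plasmid DNA, and carries no viral packaging elements or mammalian selection marker in the annotated features. In bacteria it is maintained at high copy through the ColE1/pUC-type origin and selected with ampicillin via the bla gene and its native promoter. An f1 phage origin is also annotated. The short fragments matching bom and rop are vestigial backbone remnants rather than functional elements.

The payload is compact: a human U6 promoter, which recruits RNA polymerase III and suits the production of short, uncapped, non-polyadenylated transcripts, is followed directly by the 30-base 5' processed direct repeat recognised by RfxCas13d. According to the catalogue entry, BbsI sites lie immediately downstream of this repeat. These sites are not annotated in the feature table. BbsI is a type IIS enzyme that cuts outside its recognition sequence, so digestion allows annealed oligonucleotides encoding a chosen spacer to be ligated in a defined orientation, giving a mature-form guide with the repeat at the 5' end and the spacer at the 3' end.

The plasmid does not encode the effector, so CasRx or a catalytically inactive derivative must be supplied from a separate construct. The record supports its use for building custom guides for transcriptome engineering with CasRx in mammalian cells.
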