Addgene plasmid #109053: pXR003: CasRx gRNA cloning backbone
Purpose: (Empty Backbone) hU6-driven expression of guide RNAs compatible with CasRx. 5' processed DR followed by BbsI sites for guide cloning.
Depositing lab: Patrick Hsu. Depositing organization: Salk Institute for Biological Studies. Publication: Transcriptome Engineering with RNA-Targeting Type VI-D CRISPR Effectors. Konermann S, Lotfy P, Brideau NJ, Oki J, Shokhirev MN, Hsu PD. Cell. 2018 Mar 8. pii: S0092-8674(18)30207-1. doi: 10.1016/j.cell.2018.02.033. PubMed 29551272.
Backbone
  Vector backbone: pUC19
  Backbone size (bp): 2686
  Modifications to backbone: inserted gRNA expression cassette
  Vector type: Mammalian Expression, CRISPR
  Promoter: hU6
Growth in bacteria
  Bacterial resistance: Ampicillin, 100 μg/mL
  Growth temperature: 37°C
  Growth strain: NEB Stable
  Copy number: High Copy
Terms and licenses: Academic/Nonprofit Terms; Industry Terms: Not Available to Industry
How to cite: pXR003: CasRx gRNA cloning backbone was a gift from Patrick Hsu (Addgene plasmid # 109053 ; http://n2t.net/addgene:109053 ; RRID:Addgene_109053)
